Addgene plasmid #145844: pAc5.1A-Dm-let-7_A
Purpose: Insect Expression of Dm-let-7
Depositing lab: Elisa Izaurralde. Depositing organization: Max Planck Institute for Developmental Biology.
Backbone
  Vector backbone: Unknown
  Vector type: Insect Expression
Growth in bacteria
  Bacterial resistance: Ampicillin, 100 μg/mL
  Growth temperature: 37°C
  Growth strain: DH5alpha
  Copy number: Low Copy
Gene/Insert
  Gene/Insert name: Dm-let-7
  Species: D. melanogaster (fly)
  Cloning method: Unknown
Terms and licenses: Academic/Nonprofit Terms; Industry Terms: Not Available to Industry
Depositor comments: Sequence extracted from NCBI: NR_001664.1 Plasmids from this collection were made available to the research community and donated after the lab closed. Please note that the sequence provided by the depositing laboratory may be theoretical/predicted or based on Sanger sequencing results. There may be discrepancies between sequencing results obtained by Addgene and the depositor sequence. If an Addgene verified sequence is not available, please contact before placing your order to request that our lab fully sequence the plasmid.
How to cite: pAc5.1A-Dm-let-7_A was a gift from Elisa Izaurralde (Addgene plasmid # 145844 ; http://n2t.net/addgene:145844 ; RRID:Addgene_145844)
