[The description below was written by a language model from this plasmid's Addgene catalogue record and pLannotate feature annotations shown in this document.]
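Description:
pAc5.1A-Dm-let-7_A is a 5,825-nt insect expression plasmid for producing the Drosophila melanogaster microRNA let-7 in fly cells. The catalogue lists the backbone as unknown, although the construct name and the annotated parts (actin 5C promoter, V5 tag, SV40 polyadenylation region) are consistent with a pAc5.1-type vector. In bacteria it is maintained through a ColE1/pMB1-family origin and selected with ampicillin via the β-lactamase gene and its own bla promoter. The feature annotation describes this origin class as high copy, whereas the repository entry records the plasmid as low copy. Short fragments annotated as tetracycline resistance and SV40 large T antigen are partial remnants of the vector lineage and are not expected to be functional. No selection marker for insect cells is annotated, which suggests use in transient transfection or co-transfection with a separate marker.

The payload sits downstream of the roughly 2.5-kb Ac5 promoter, a strong constitutive promoter widely used in Drosophila cell culture. A let-7 precursor fragment of about 70 nt is annotated within a larger insert region, and the depositor notes that the insert sequence was taken from a reference fly non-coding RNA entry. The transcript is presumably processed by the endogenous microRNA machinery into mature let-7. The vector's V5 epitope coding sequence lies downstream, but because the insert is a non-coding RNA it has no tagging role here. The SV40 poly(A) signal follows. The record does not give a specific application beyond insect expression of let-7. Such a plasmid would typically serve to supply the microRNA in silencing assays with reporters carrying let-7 target sites. The depositor sequence may be theoretical rather than fully verified.
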