Features (pLannotate 1.2.2; 9 found; start..end, strand, type, name):
     56..2568    +  promoter       Ac5 promoter: Drosophila melanogaster actin 5C promoter
   2812..2881    +  ncRNA          let-7 (fragment): Accession: RF00027 - let-7 microRNA precursor
   3110..3151    +  CDS            V5 tag: epitope tag from simian virus 5
   3251..3385    -  polyA_signal   SV40 poly(A) signal: SV40 polyadenylation signal
   3408..3492    -  CDS            large T antigen (fragment): large T antigen from SV40 (simian virus 40)
   3493..3963    +  CDS            TcR (fragment): tetracycline efflux protein; tet; confers resistance to tetracycline
   4007..4595    -  rep_origin     ori: high-copy-number ColE1/pMB1/pBR322/pUC origin of replication
   4766..5626    -  CDS            AmpR: β-lactamase; bla; confers resistance to ampicillin, carbenicillin, and related antibiotics
   5627..5731    -  promoter       AmpR promoter: bla
>Addgene plasmid #145844 | pAc5.1A-Dm-let-7_A | depositor full sequence | sequence record 288289 | Full Sequence
CTTCAAGGAATTAATTCTATATTCTAAAAACACAAATGATACTTCTAAAAAAAATCATGAATGGCATCAA
CTCTGAATCAAATCTTTGCAGATGCACCTACTTCTCATTTCCACTGTCACATCATTTTTCCAGATCTCGC
TGCCTGTTATGTGGCCCACAAACCAAGACACGTTTTATGGCCATTAAAGCTGGCTGATCGTCGCCAAACA
CCAAATACATATCAATATGTACATTCGAGAAAGAAGCGATCAAAGAAGCGTCTTCGGGCGAGTAGGAGAA
TGCGGAGGAGAAGGAGAACGAGCTGATCTAGTATCTCTCCACAATCCAATGCCAACTGACCAACTGGCCA
TATTCGGAGCAATTTGAAGCCAATTTCCATCGCCTGGCGATCGCTCCATTCTTGGCTATATGTTTTTCAC
CGTTCCCGGGGCCATTTTCAAAGACTCGTCGGTAAGATAAGATTGTGTCACTCGCTGTCTCTCTTCATTT
GTCGAAGAATGCTGAGGAATTTCGCGATGACGTCGGCGAGTATTTTGAAGAATGAGAATAATTTGTATTT
ATACGAAAATCAGTTAGTGGAATTTTCTACAAAAACATGTTATCTATAGATAATTTTGTTGCAAAATATG
TTGACTATGACAAAGATTGTATGTATATACCTTTAATGTATTCTCATTTTCTTATGTATTTATAATGGCA
ATGATGATACTGATGATATTTTAAGATGATGCCAGACCACAGGCTGATTTCTGCGTCTTTTGCCGAACGC
AGTGCATGTGCGGTTGTTGTTTTTTGGAATAGTTTCAATTTTCGGACTGTCCGCTTTGATTTCAGTTTCT
TGGCTTATTCAAAAAGCAAAGTAAAGCCAAAAAAGCGAGATGGCAATACCAAATGCGGCAAAACGGTAGT
GGAAGGAAAGGGGTGCGGGGCAGCGGAAGGAAGGGTGGGGCGGGGCGTGGCGGGGTCTGTGGCTGGGCGC
GACGTCACCGACGTTGGAGCCACTCCTTTGACCATGTGTGCGTGTGTGTATTATTCGTGTCTCGCCACTC
GCCGGTTGTTTTTTTCTTTTTATCTCGCTCTCTCTAGCGCCATCTCGTACGCATGCTCAACGCACCGCAT
GTTGCCGTGTCCTTTATGCGTCATTTTGGCTCGAAATAGGCAATTATTTAAACAAAGATTAGTCAACGAA
AACGCTAAAATAAATAAGTCTACAATATGGTTACTTATTGCCATGTGTGTGCAGCCAACGATAGCAACAA
AAGCAACAACACAGTGGCTTTCCCTCTTTCACTTTTTGTTTGCAAGCGCGTGCGAGCAAGACGGCACGAC
CGGCAAACGCAATTACGCTGACAAAGAGCAGACGAAGTTTTGGCCGAAAAACATCAAGGCGCCTGATACG
AATGCATTTGCAATAACAATTGCGATATTTAATATTGTTTATGAAGCTGTTTGACTTCAAAACACACAAA
AAAAAAAATAAAACAAATTATTTGAAAGAGAATTAGGAATCGGACAGCTTATCGTTACGGGCTAACAGCA
CACCGAGACGAAATAGCTTACCTGACGTCACAGCCTCTGGAAGAACTGCCGCCAAGCAGAGAGAGAGAGA
AAAAGAGGGAGAGCAGCTTAGACCGCATGTGCTTGTGTGTGAGGCGTCTCTCTCTTCGTCTCCTGTTTGC
GCAAACGCATAGACTGCACTGAGAAAATCGATTACCTATTTTTTATGAATGAATATTTGCACTATTACTA
TTCAAAACTATTAAGATAGCAATCACATTCAATAGCCAAATACTATACCACCTGAGCGATGCAACGAAAT
GATCAATTTGAGCAAAAATGCTGCATATTTAGGACGGCATCATTATAGAAATGCTTCTTGCTGTGTACTT
TTCTCTCGTCTGGCAGCTGTTTCGCCGTTATTGTTAAAACCGGCTTAAGTTAGGTGTGTTTTCTACGACT
AGTGATGCCCCTACTAGAAGATGTGTGTTGCACAAATGTCCCTGAATAACCAATTTGAAGTGCAGATAGC
AGTAAACGTAAGCTAATATGAATATTATTTAACTGTAATGTTTTAATATCGCTGGACATTACTAATAAAC
CCACTATAAACACATGTACATATGTATGTTTTGGCATACAATGAGTAGTTGGGGAAAAAATGTGTAAAAG
CACCGTGACCATCACAGCATAAAGATAACCAGCTGAAGTATCGAATATGAGTAACCCCCAAATTGAATCA
CATGCCGCAACTGATAGGACCCATGGAAGTACACTCTTCATGGCGATATACAAGACACACACAAGCACGA
ACACCCAGTTGCGGAGGAAATTCTCCGTAAATGAAAACCCAATCGGCGAACAATTCATACCCATATATGG
TAAAAGTTTTGAACGCGACTTGAGAGCGGAGAGCATTGCGGCTGATAAGGTTTTAGCGCTAAGCGGGCTT
TATAAAACGGGCTGCGGGACCAGTTTTCATATCACTACCGTTTGAGTTCTTGTGCTGTGTGGATACTCCT
CCCGACACAAAGCCGCTCCATCAGCCAGCAGTCGTCTAATCCAGAGACCCCGGATCGGGGTACCTACTAG
TCCAGTGTGGTGGAATTCACTTAAATACTCATCTTATGTATATTTTATTTAACATTCAAATGTAACCTTC
AAAAGCATTTTTAATATGATTTCTCCGTATTATTTTTCTTCTTGTTTGCCATCATCGTTTCAACCAAAAA
CCGAACCAATGATATCCAGAAGATCCTTTAAATACCAAACCACCTAGCAAAAAGGACTACACCAAGGACC
TTTTTCTCTCTGGCAAATTGAGGTAGTAGGTTGTATAGTAGTAATTACACATCATACTATACAATGTGCT
AGCTTTCTTTGCTTGACTACAAGCCGCATTTGATAAAAGAATCCCAATCGAACTGCACCACTTAATAAAC
CCAATCCCCAGCCATACAAAAGTTGGTGGTGCAACAAATTTTGATTGTGGACAACAAAGAAAGTGTTCTG
AGCCAAACTATTGTTAAATATCATTACGAATGCCAAAGTATGTAAATGCAACCGGGCATATGTAAATATT
GGATTCTCGAGTCTAGAGGGCCCTTCGAAGGTAAGCCTATCCCTAACCCTCTCCTCGGTCTCGATTCTAC
GCGTACCGGTCATCATCACCATCACCATTGAGTTTAAACCCGCTGATCAGCCTCGACTGTGCCTTCTAAG
GCCTGAGCTCGCTGATCAGCCTCGATCGAGGATCCAGACATGATAAGATACATTGATGAGTTTGGACAAA
CCACAACTAGAATGCAGTGAAAAAAATGCTTTATTTGTGAAATTTGTGATGCTATTGCTTTATTTGTAAC
CATTATAAGCTGCAATAAACAAGTTAACAACAACAATTGCATTCATTTTATGTTTCAGGTTCAGGGGGAG
GTGTGGGAGGTTTTTTAAAGCAAGTAAAACCTCTACAAATGTGGTATGGCTGATTATGATCAGTCGACCG
ATGCCCTTGAGAGCCTTCAACCCAGTCAGCTCCTTCCGGTGGGCGCGGGGCATGACTATCGTCGCCGCAC
TTATGACTGTCTTCTTTATCATGCAACTCGTAGGACAGGTGCCGGCAGCGCTCTGGGTCATTTTCGGCGA
GGACCGCTTTCGCTGGAGCGCGACGATGATCGGCCTGTCGCTTGCGGTATTCGGAATCTTGCACGCCCTC
GCTCAAGCCTTCGTCACTGGTCCCGCCACCAAACGTTTCGGCGAGAAGCAGGCCATTATCGCCGGCATGG
CGGCCGACGCGCTGGGCTACGTCTTGCTGGCGTTCGCGACGCGAGGCTGGATGGCCTTCCCCATTATGAT
TCTTCTCGCTTCCGGCGGCATCGGGATGCCCGCGTTGCAGGCCATGCTGTCCAGGCAGGTAGATGACGAC
CATCAGGGACAGCTTCAAGGATCGCTCGCGGCTCTTACCAGCCAGCAAAAGGCCAGGAACCGTAAAAAGG
CCGCGTTGCTGGCGTTTTTCCATAGGCTCCGCCCCCCTGACGAGCATCACAAAAATCGACGCTCAAGTCA
GAGGTGGCGAAACCCGACAGGACTATAAAGATACCAGGCGTTTCCCCCTGGAAGCTCCCTCGTGCGCTCT
CCTGTTCCGACCCTGCCGCTTACCGGATACCTGTCCGCCTTTCTCCCTTCGGGAAGCGTGGCGCTTTCTC
AATGCTCACGCTGTAGGTATCTCAGTTCGGTGTAGGTCGTTCGCTCCAAGCTGGGCTGTGTGCACGAACC
CCCCGTTCAGCCCGACCGCTGCGCCTTATCCGGTAACTATCGTCTTGAGTCCAACCCGGTAAGACACGAC
TTATCGCCACTGGCAGCAGCCACTGGTAACAGGATTAGCAGAGCGAGGTATGTAGGCGGTGCTACAGAGT
TCTTGAAGTGGTGGCCTAACTACGGCTACACTAGAAGGACAGTATTTGGTATCTGCGCTCTGCTGAAGCC
AGTTACCTTCGGAAAAAGAGTTGGTAGCTCTTGATCCGGCAAACAAACCACCGCTGGTAGCGGTGGTTTT
TTTGTTTGCAAGCAGCAGATTACGCGCAGAAAAAAAGGATCTCAAGAAGATCCTTTGATCTTTTCTACGG
GGTCTGACGCTCAGTGGAACGAAAACTCACGTTAAGGGATTTTGGTCATGAGATTATCAAAAAGGATCTT
CACCTAGATCCTTTTAAATTAAAAATGAAGTTTTAAATCAATCTAAAGTATATATGAGTAAACTTGGTCT
GACAGTTACCAATGCTTAATCAGTGAGGCACCTATCTCAGCGATCTGTCTATTTCGTTCATCCATAGTTG
CCTGACTCCCCGTCGTGTAGATAACTACGATACGGGAGGGCTTACCATCTGGCCCCAGTGCTGCAATGAT
ACCGCGAGACCCACGCTCACCGGCTCCAGATTTATCAGCAATAAACCAGCCAGCCGGAAGGGCCGAGCGC
AGAAGTGGTCCTGCAACTTTATCCGCCTCCATCCAGTCTATTAATTGTTGCCGGGAAGCTAGAGTAAGTA
GTTCGCCAGTTAATAGTTTGCGCAACGTTGTTGCCATTGCTGCAGGCATCGTGGTGTCACGCTCGTCGTT
TGGTATGGCTTCATTCAGCTCCGGTTCCCAACGATCAAGGCGAGTTACATGATCCCCCATGTTGTGCAAA
AAAGCGGTTAGCTCCTTCGGTCCTCCGATCGTTGTCAGAAGTAAGTTGGCCGCAGTGTTATCACTCATGG
TTATGGCAGCACTGCATAATTCTCTTACTGTCATGCCATCCGTAAGATGCTTTTCTGTGACTGGTGAGTA
CTCAACCAAGTCATTCTGAGAATAGTGTATGCGGCGACCGAGTTGCTCTTGCCCGGCGTCAACACGGGAT
AATACCGCGCCACATAGCAGAACTTTAAAAGTGCTCATCATTGGAAAACGTTCTTCGGGGCGAAAACTCT
CAAGGATCTTACCGCTGTTGAGATCCAGTTCGATGTAACCCACTCGTGCACCCAACTGATCTTCAGCATC
TTTTACTTTCACCAGCGTTTCTGGGTGAGCAAAAACAGGAAGGCAAAATGCCGCAAAAAAGGGAATAAGG
GCGACACGGAAATGTTGAATACTCATACTCTTCCTTTTTCAATATTATTGAAGCATTTATCAGGGTTATT
GTCTCATGAGCGGATACATATTTGAATGTATTTAGAAAAATAAACAAATAGGGGTTCCGCGCACATTTCC
CCGAAAAGTGCCACCTGACGTCTAAGAAACCATTATTATCATGACATTAACCTATAAAAATAGGCGTATC
ACGAGGCCCTTTCGT
